Addgene plasmid #36815: TAL2414
Depositing lab: Keith Joung. Depositing organization: Massachusetts General Hospital. Publication: FLASH assembly of TALENs for high-throughput genome editing. Reyon D, Tsai SQ, Khayter C, Foden JA, Sander JD, Joung JK. Nat Biotechnol. 2012 Apr 8. doi: 10.1038/nbt.2170. PubMed 22484455.
Backbone
  Vector backbone: JDS70
  Backbone manufacturer: Joung lab (Addgene Plasmid # 32285)
  Backbone size w/o insert (bp): 6447
  Vector type: Mammalian, T7 for in vitro mRNA synthesis
Growth in bacteria
  Bacterial resistance: Ampicillin, 100 μg/mL
  Growth temperature: 37°C
  Growth strain: XL1 Blue
  Copy number: High Copy
Gene/Insert
  Gene/Insert name: EXT1-TALEN_Left (alt name: EXT1)
  Species: H. sapiens (human)
  Insert size (bp): 1640
  Entrez Gene: Ext1
  Promoter: CMV
  Tag / fusion protein: 3X Flag (N terminal on backbone); WT FOKI (C terminal on backbone)
  Cloning method: Restriction Enzyme; 5′ cloning site BsmBI (destroyed during cloning); 3′ cloning site BsmBI (destroyed during cloning)
  Sequencing primers: 5′ CMV-F; 3′ BGH-rev
Terms and licenses: Academic/Nonprofit Terms; Industry Terms: Not Available to Industry
Depositor comments: Target binding site: TGACCCAGGCAGGACACA It is strongly recommended that users perform a diagnostic digest to verify this plasmid prior to use. For example, a double digest of the plasmid with BamHI and KpnI should result in two bands at 2.2kb and 5.9kb.
How to cite: TAL2414 was a gift from Keith Joung (Addgene plasmid # 36815 ; http://n2t.net/addgene:36815 ; RRID:Addgene_36815)
