[The description below was written by a language model from this plasmid's Addgene catalogue record.]
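Description:
TAL2414 is a mammalian expression plasmid encoding the left-hand monomer of a TALEN pair directed against the human EXT1 gene. It is built on the JDS70 backbone, a TALEN acceptor vector of about 6.4 kb, into which an approximately 1.6 kb array of TAL effector repeats was inserted through BsmBI sites that were destroyed during cloning. The construct comes from a collection produced by FLASH assembly, a method for high-throughput construction of TALE repeat arrays. The plasmid is maintained in E. coli at high copy number under ampicillin selection. The record does not name the origin of replication, and no feature table is provided.

The repeat array determines DNA-binding specificity for one half-site in EXT1, and the backbone supplies the flanking parts. These are a 3X FLAG epitope at the N terminus for detection and a wild-type FokI nuclease domain at the C terminus. FokI cleaves only as a dimer, so this left monomer is meant to be used with a matching right-hand TALEN that binds the opposite strand nearby. The two nuclease domains then meet over the spacer and make a double-strand break. Repair of that break can generate insertion or deletion mutations, or support homology-directed changes at the locus.

Expression in mammalian cells is driven by the CMV promoter. The vector type also lists a T7 promoter, which allows in vitro transcription of TALEN mRNA. The sequencing primer listed for the 3′ end suggests a BGH polyadenylation region downstream of the coding sequence. The typical use is targeted disruption or editing of EXT1 in human cells.
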