>Addgene plasmid #36815 | TAL2414 | depositor partial sequence | sequence record 46008 | TAL2414 sequence 1640 bps
GAACCTGACCCCAGACCAGGTAGTCGCAATCGCGAACAATAATGGGGGAAAGCAAGCCCTGGAAACCGTG
CAAAGGTTGTTGCCGGTCCTTTGTCAAGACCACGGCCTTACACCGGAGCAAGTCGTGGCCATTGCAAGCA
ACATCGGTGGCAAACAGGCTCTTGAGACGGTTCAGAGACTTCTCCCAGTTCTCTGTCAAGCCCACGGGCT
GACTCCCGATCAAGTTGTAGCGATTGCGTCGCATGACGGAGGGAAACAAGCATTGGAGACTGTCCAACGG
CTCCTTCCCGTGTTGTGTCAAGCCCACGGTTTGACGCCTGCACAAGTGGTCGCCATCGCCAGCCATGATG
GCGGTAAGCAGGCGCTGGAAACAGTACAGCGCCTGCTGCCTGTACTGTGCCAGGATCATGGACTGACCCC
AGACCAGGTAGTCGCAATCGCGTCACATGACGGGGGAAAGCAAGCCCTGGAAACCGTGCAAAGGTTGTTG
CCGGTCCTTTGTCAAGACCACGGCCTTACACCGGAGCAAGTCGTGGCCATTGCAAGCAACATCGGTGGCA
AACAGGCTCTTGAGACGGTTCAGAGACTTCTCCCAGTTCTCTGTCAAGCCCACGGGCTGACTCCCGATCA
AGTTGTAGCGATTGCGAATAACAATGGAGGGAAACAAGCATTGGAGACTGTCCAACGGCTCCTTCCCGTG
TTGTGTCAAGCCCACGGTTTGACGCCTGCACAAGTGGTCGCCATCGCCAACAACAACGGCGGTAAGCAGG
CGCTGGAAACAGTACAGCGCCTGCTGCCTGTACTGTGCCAGGATCATGGACTGACCCCAGACCAGGTAGT
CGCAATCGCGTCACATGACGGGGGAAAGCAAGCCCTGGAAACCGTGCAAAGGTTGTTGCCGGTCCTTTGT
CAAGACCACGGCCTTACACCGGAGCAAGTCGTGGCCATTGCAAGCAACATCGGTGGCAAACAGGCTCTTG
AGACGGTTCAGAGACTTCTCCCAGTTCTCTGTCAAGCCCACGGGCTGACTCCCGATCAAGTTGTAGCGAT
TGCGAATAACAATGGAGGGAAACAAGCATTGGAGACTGTCCAACGGCTCCTTCCCGTGTTGTGTCAAGCC
CACGGTTTGACGCCTGCACAAGTGGTCGCCATCGCCAACAACAACGGCGGTAAGCAGGCGCTGGAAACAG
TACAGCGCCTGCTGCCTGTACTGTGCCAGGATCATGGACTGACCCCAGACCAGGTAGTCGCAATCGCGTC
GAACATTGGGGGAAAGCAAGCCCTGGAAACCGTGCAAAGGTTGTTGCCGGTCCTTTGTCAAGACCACGGC
CTTACACCGGAGCAAGTCGTGGCCATTGCATCCCACGACGGTGGCAAACAGGCTCTTGAGACGGTTCAGA
GACTTCTCCCAGTTCTCTGTCAAGCCCACGGGCTGACTCCCGATCAAGTTGTAGCGATTGCGTCGAACAT
TGGAGGGAAACAAGCATTGGAGACTGTCCAACGGCTCCTTCCCGTGTTGTGTCAAGCCCACGGTTTGACG
CCTGCACAAGTGGTCGCCATCGCCAGCCATGATGGCGGTAAGCAGGCGCTGGAAACAGTACAGCGCCTGC
TGCCTGTACTGTGCCAGGATCATGGACTGA
