>Addgene plasmid #36815 | TAL2414 | addgene partial sequence | sequence record 48060 | CMV-F 5'-CGCAAATGGGCGGTAGGCGTG-3'
CTCTCTGGCTAACTAGAGAACCCACTGCTTACTGGCTTATCGAAATTAATACGACTCACTATAGGGAGAC
CCAAGCTGGCTAGCACCATGGACTACAAAGACCATGACGGTGATTATAAAGATCATGACATCGATTACAA
GGATGACGATGACAAGATGGCCCCCAAGAAGAAGAGGAAGGTGGGCATTCACCGCGGGGTACCTATGGTG
GACTTGAGGACACTCGGTTATTCGCAACAGCAACAGGAGAAAATCAAGCCTAAGGTCAGGAGCACCGTCG
CGCAACACCACGAGGCGCTTGTGGGGCATGGCTTCACTCATGCGCATATTGTCGCGCTTTCACAGCACCC
TGCGGCGCTTGGGACGGTGGCTGTCAAATACCAAGATATGATTGCGGCCCTGCCCGAAGCCACGCACGAG
GCAATTGTAGGGGTCGGTAAACAGTGGTCGGGAGCGCGAGCACTTGAGGCGCTGCTGACTGTGGCGGGTG
AGCTTAGGGGGCCTCCGCTCCAGCTCGACACCGGGCAGCTGCTGAAGATCGCGAAGAGAGGGGGAGTAAC
AGCGGTAGAGGCAGTGCACGCCTGGCGCAATGCGCTCACCGGGGCCCCCTTGAACCTGACCCCAGACCAG
GTAGTCGCAATCGCGAACAATAATGGGGGAAAGCAAGCCCTGGAAACCGTGCAAAGGTTGTTGCCGGTCC
TTTGTCAAGACCACGGCCTTACACCGGAGCAAGTCGTGGCCATTGCAAGCAACATCGGTGGCAAACAGGC
TCTTGAGACGGTTCAGAGACTTCTCCCAGTTCTCTGTCAAGCCCACGGGCTGACTCCCGATCAAGTTGTA
GCGATTGCGTCGCATGACGGAGGGAAACAAGCATTGGAGACTGTCCAACGGCTCCTTCCCGTGTTGTGTC
AAGCCCACGGTTTGACGCCTGCACAAGTGGTCGCCATCGCCAGCCATGATGGCGGTAAGCAGGCGCTGGA
AACAGTACAGCGCCTGCTGCCTGTACTGTGCC
