>Addgene plasmid #36815 | TAL2414 | addgene partial sequence | sequence record 48061 | JDS-TALEN-F 5'-TAGGGGTCGGTAAACAGTGG-3'
CGCTGCTGACTGTGGCGGGTGAGCTTAGGGGGCCTCCGCTCCAGCTCGACACCGGGCAGCTGCTGAAGAT
CGCGAAGAGAGGGGGAGTAACAGCGGTAGAGGCAGTGCACGCCTGGCGCAATGCGCTCACCGGGGCCCCC
TTGAACCTGACCCCAGACCAGGTAGTCGCAATCGCGAACAATAATGGGGGAAAGCAAGCCCTGGAAACCG
TGCAAAGGTTGTTGCCGGTCCTTTGTCAAGACCACGGCCTTACACCGGAGCAAGTCGTGGCCATTGCAAG
CAACATCGGTGGCAAACAGGCTCTTGAGACGGTTCAGAGACTTCTCCCAGTTCTCTGTCAAGCCCACGGG
CTGACTCCCGATCAAGTTGTAGCGATTGCGTCGCATGACGGAGGGAAACAAGCATTGGAGACTGTCCAAC
GGCTCCTTCCCGTGTTGTGTCAAGCCCACGGTTTGACGCCTGCACAAGTGGTCGCCATCGCCAGCCATGA
TGGCGGTAAGCAGGCGCTGGAAACAGTACAGCGCCTGCTGCCTGTACTGTGCCAGGATCATGGACTGACC
CCAGACCAGGTAGTCGCAATCGCGTCACATGACGGGGGAAAGCAAGCCCTGGAAACCGTGCAAAGGTTGT
TGCCGGTCCTTTGTCAAGACCACGGCCTTACACCGGAGCAAGTCGTGGCCATTGCAAGCAACATCGGTGG
CAAACAGGCTCTTGAGACGGTTCAGAGACTTCTCCCAGTTCTCTGTCAAGCCCACGGGCTGACTCCCGAT
CAAGTTGTAGCGATTGCGAATAACAATGGAGGGAAACAAGCATTGGAGACTGTCCAACGGCTCCTTCCCG
TGTTG
